>Addgene plasmid #133854 | pmApple-EGFP-HRas | addgene full sequence | sequence record 262735 | Addgene NGS Result
TAGTTATTAATAGTAATCAATTACGGGGTCATTAGTTCATAGCCCATATATGGAGTTCCGCGTTACATAA
CTTACGGTAAATGGCCCGCCTGGCTGACCGCCCAACGACCCCCGCCCATTGACGTCAATAATGACGTATG
TTCCCATAGTAACGCCAATAGGGACTTTCCATTGACGTCAATGGGTGGAGTATTTACGGTAAACTGCCCA
CTTGGCAGTACATCAAGTGTATCATATGCCAAGTACGCCCCCTATTGACGTCAATGACGGTAAATGGCCC
GCCTGGCATTATGCCCAGTACATGACCTTATGGGACTTTCCTACTTGGCAGTACATCTACGTATTAGTCA
TCGCTATTACCATGGTGATGCGGTTTTGGCAGTACATCAATGGGCGTGGATAGCGGTTTGACTCACGGGG
ATTTCCAAGTCTCCACCCCATTGACGTCAATGGGAGTTTGTTTTGGCACCAAAATCAACGGGACTTTCCA
AAATGTCGTAACAACTCCGCCCCATTGACGCAAATGGGCGGTAGGCGTGTACGGTGGGAGGTCTATATAA
GCAGAGCTGGTTTAGTGAACCGTCAGATCCGCTAGCGCTACCGGACTCAGATCTCGAGCTCAAGCTTATG
GTGAGCAAGGGCGAGGAGAATAACATGGCCATCATCAAGGAGTTCATGCGCTTCAAGGTGCACATGGAGG
GCTCCGTGAACGGCCACGAGTTCGAGATCGAGGGCGAGGGCGAGGGCCGCCCCTACGAGGCCTTTCAGAC
CGCTAAGCTGAAGGTGACCAAGGGTGGCCCCCTGCCCTTCGCCTGGGACATCCTGTCCCCTCAGTTCATG
TACGGCTCCAAGGTCTACATTAAGCACCCAGCCGACATCCCCGACTACTTCAAGCTGTCCTTCCCCGAGG
GCTTCAGGTGGGAGCGCGTGATGAACTTCGAGGACGGCGGCATTATTCACGTTAACCAGGACTCCTCCCT
GCAGGACGGCGTGTTCATCTACAAGGTGAAGCTGCGCGGCACCAACTTCCCCTCCGACGGCCCCGTAATG
CAGAAGAAGACCATGGGCTGGGAGGCCTCCGAGGAGCGGATGTACCCCGAGGACGGCGCCCTGAAGAGCG
AGATCAAGAAGAGGCTGAAGCTGAAGGACGGCGGCCACTACGCCGCCGAGGTCAAGACCACCTACAAGGC
CAAGAAGCCCGTGCAGCTGCCCGGCGCCTACATCGTCGACATCAAGTTGGACATCGTGTCCCACAACGAG
GACTACACCATCGTGGAACAGTACGAACGCGCCGAGGGCCGCCACTCCACCGGCGGCATGGACGAGCTGT
ACAAGTCCGGACTCAGATCTCGAGCGGTACCGCGGGCCCGGGATCCACCGGTCGCCACCATGGTGAGCAA
GGGCGAGGAGCTGTTCACCGGGGTGGTGCCCATCCTGGTCGAGCTGGACGGCGACGTAAACGGCCACAAG
TTCAGCGTGTCCGGCGAGGGCGAGGGCGATGCCACCTACGGCAAGCTGACCCTGAAGTTCATCTGCACCA
CCGGCAAGCTGCCCGTGCCCTGGCCCACCCTCGTGACCACCCTGACCTACGGCGTGCAGTGCTTCAGCCG
CTACCCCGACCACATGAAGCAGCACGACTTCTTCAAGTCCGCCATGCCCGAAGGCTACGTCCAGGAGCGC
ACCATCTTCTTCAAGGACGACGGCAACTACAAGACCCGCGCCGAGGTGAAGTTCGAGGGCGACACCCTGG
TGAACCGCATCGAGCTGAAGGGCATCGACTTCAAGGAGGACGGCAACATCCTGGGGCACAAGCTGGAGTA
CAACTACAACAGCCACAACGTCTATATCATGGCCGACAAGCAGAAGAACGGCATCAAGGTGAACTTCAAG
ATCCGCCACAACATCGAGGACGGCAGCGTGCAGCTCGCCGACCACTACCAGCAGAACACCCCCATCGGCG
ACGGCCCCGTGCTGCTGCCCGACAACCACTACCTGAGCACCCAGTCCGCCCTGAGCAAAGACCCCAACGA
GAAGCGCGATCACATGGTCCTGCTGGAGTTCGTGACCGCCGCCGGGATCACTCTCGGCATGGACGAGCTG
TACAAGTACTCAGATCTC
[498 nt withheld, positions 2119-2616]
AAGCTGCGGAAGCTGAACCCTCCTGATGAGAGTGGCCCCGGCTGCATGAGCTGCAAGTGTGTGCTCTCCT
GAGGGCCCGGGATCCACCGGATCTAGATAACTGATCATAATCAGCCATACCACATTTGTAGAGGTTTTAC
TTGCTTTAAAAAACCTCCCACACCTCCCCCTGAACCTGAAACATAAAATGAATGCAATTGTTGTTGTTAA
CTTGTTTATTGCAGCTTATAATGGTTACAAATAAAGCAATAGCATCACAAATTTCACAAATAAAGCATTT
TTTTCACTGCATTCTAGTTGTGGTTTGTCCAAACTCATCAATGTATCTTAACGCGTAAATTGTAAGCGTT
AATATTTTGTTAAAATTCGCGTTAAATTTTTGTTAAATCAGCTCATTTTTTAACCAATAGGCCGAAATCG
GCAAAATCCCTTATAAATCAAAAGAATAGACCGAGATAGGGT
[37 nt withheld, positions 3079-3115]
AAAGAACGTGGACTCCAACGTCAAAGG
[49 nt withheld, positions 3143-3191]
T
[91 nt withheld, positions 3193-3283]
G
[124 nt withheld, positions 3285-3408]
CAGGTGGCACTTTTCGGGGAAATGTGCGCGGAACCCCTATTTGTTTATTTTTCTAAATACATTCAAATAT
GTATCCGCTCATGAGACAATAACCCTGATAAATGCTTCAATAATATTGAAAAAGGAAGAGTCCTGAGGCG
GAAAGAACCAGCTGTGGAATGTGTGTCAGTTAGGGTGTGGAAAGTCCCCAGGCTCCCCAGCAGGCAGAAG
TATGCAAAGCATGCATCTCAATTAGTCAGCAACCAGGTGTGGAAAGTCCCCAGGCTCCCCAGCAGGCAGA
AGTATGCAAAGCATGCATCTCAATTAGTCAGCAACCATAGTCCCGCCCCTAACTCCGCCCATCCCGCCCC
TAACTCCGCCCAGTTCCGCCCATTCTCCGCCCCATGGCTGACTAATTTTTTTTATTTATGCAGAGGCCGA
GGCCGCCTCGGCCTCTGAGCTATTCCAGAAGTAGTGAGGAGGCTTTTTTGGAGGCCTAGGCTTTTGCAAA
GATCGATCAAGAGACAGGATGAGGATCGTTTCGCATGATTGAACAAGATGGATTGCACGCAGGTTCTCCG
GCCGCTTGGGTGGAGAGGCTATTCGGCTATGACTGGGCACAACAGACAATCGGCTGCTCTGATGCCGCCG
TGTTCCGGCTGTCAGCGCAGGGGCGCCCGGTTCTTTTTGTCAAGACCGACCTGTCCGGTGCCCTGAATGA
ACTGCAAGACGAGGCAGCGCGGCTATCGTGGCTGGCCACGACGGGCGTTCCTTGCGCAGCTGTGCTCGAC
GTTGTCACTGAAGCGGGAAGGGACTGGCTGCTATTGGGCGAAGTGCCGGGGCAGGATCTCCTGTCATCTC
ACCTTGCTCCTGCCGAGAAAGTATCCATCATGGCTGATGCAATGCGGCGGCTGCATACGCTTGATCCGGC
TACCTGCCCATTCGACCACCAAGCGAAACATCGCATCGAGCGAGCACGTACTCGGATGGAAGCCGGTCTT
GTCGATCAGGATGATCTGGACGAAGAGCATCAGGGGCTCGCGCCAGCCGAACTGTTCGCCAGGCTCAAGG
CGAGCATGCCCGACGGCGAGGATCTCGTCGTGACCCATGGCGATGCCTGCTTGCCGAATATCATGGTGGA
AAATGGCCGCTTTTCTGGATTCATCGACTGTGGCCGGCTGGGTGTGGCGGACCGCTATCAGGACATAGCG
TTGGCTACCCGTGATATTGCTGAAGAGCTTGGCGGCGAATGGGCTGACCGCTTCCTCGTGCTTTACGGTA
TCGCCGCTCCCGATTCGCAGCGCATCGCCTTCTATCGCCTTCTTGACGAGTTCTTCTGAGCGGGACTCTG
GGGTTCGAAATGACCGACCAAGCGACGCCCAACCTGCCATCACGAGATTTCGATTCCACCGCCGCCTTCT
ATGAAAGGTTGGGCTTCGGAATCGTTTTCCGGGACGCCGGCTGGATGATCCTCCAGCGCGGGGATCTCAT
GCTGGAGTTCTTCGCCCACCCTAGGGGGAGGCTAACTGAAACACGGAAGGAGACAATACCGGAAGGAACC
CGCGCTATGACGGCAATAAAAAGACAGAATAAAACGCACGGTGTTGGGTCGTTTGTTCATAAACGCGGGG
TTCGGTCCCAGGGCTGGCACTCTGTCGATACCCCACCGAGACCCCATTGGGGCCAATACGCCCGCGTTTC
TTCCTTTTCCCCACCCCACCCCCCAAGTTCGGGTGAAGGCCCAGGGCTCGCAGCCAACGTCGGGGCGGCA
GGCCCTGCCATAGCCTCAGGTTACTCATATATACTTTAGATTGATTTAAAACTTCATTTTTAATTTAAAA
GGATCTAGGTGAAGATCCTTTTTGATAATCTCATGACCAAAATCCCTTAACGTGAGTTTTCGTTCCACTG
AGCGTCAGACCCCGTAGAAAAGATCAAAGGATCTTCTTGAGATCCTTTTTTTCTGCGCGTAATCTGCTGC
TTGCAAACAAAAAAACCACCGCTACCAGCGGTGGTTTGTTTGCCGGATCAAGAGCTACCAACTCTTTTTC
CGAAGGTAACTGGCTTCAGCAGAGCGCAGATACCAAATACTGTTCTTCTAGTGTAGCCGTAGTTAGGCCA
CCACTTCAAGAACTCTGTAGCACCGCCTACATACCTCGCTCTGCTAATCCTGTTACCAGTGGCTGCTGCC
AGTGGCGATAAGTCGTGTCTTACCGGGTTGGACTCAAGACGATAGTTACCGGATAAGGCGCAGCGGTCGG
GCTGAACGGGGGGTTCGTGCACACAGCCCAGCTTGGAGCGAACGACCTACACCGAACTGAGATACCTACA
GCGTGAGCTATGAGAAAGCGCCACGCTTCCCGAAGGGAGAAAGGCGGACAGGTATCCGGTAAGCGGCAGG
GTCGGAACAGGAGAGCGCACGAGGGAGCTTCCAGGGGGAAACGCCTGGTATCTTTATAGTCCTGTCGGGT
TTCGCCACCTCTGACTTGAGCGTCGATTTTTGTGATGCTCGTCAGGGGGGCGGAGCCTATGGAAAAACGC
CAGCAACGCGGCCTTTTTACGGTTCCTGGCCTTTTGCTGGCCTTTTGCTCACATGTTCTTTCCTGCGTTA
TCCCCTGATTCTGTGGATAACCGTATTACCGCCATGCAT
Features (pLannotate 1.2.2; 19 found; start..end, strand, type, name):
     61..364     +  enhancer       CMV enhancer: human cytomegalovirus immediate early enhancer
    365..568     +  promoter       CMV promoter: human cytomegalovirus (CMV) immediate early promoter
    591..627     +  misc_feature   MCS (fragment): multiple cloning site
    628..1335    +  CDS            mApple: mApple is a basic (constitutively fluorescent) red fluorescent protein published in 2008, derived from Discosoma sp.. It is reported to be a rapidly-maturing monomer with high acid sensitivity.
   1336..1355    +  misc_feature   MCS (fragment): multiple cloning site
   1355..1382    +  misc_feature   MCS (fragment): multiple cloning site
   1390..2106    +  CDS            EGFP: EGFP is a basic (constitutively fluorescent) green fluorescent protein published in 1996, derived from Aequorea victoria. It is reported to be a rapidly-maturing weak dimer with moderate acid sensitivity.
   2119..2685    +  CDS            HRAS (sequence partly withheld): RASH_HUMAN - Also known as HRAS1. Experimental evidence at protein level: Swiss-Prot protein existence level 1. Involved in the activation of Ras protein signal transduction (PubMed:22821884). Ras proteins bind GDP/GTP and possess intrinsic GTPase activity (PubMed:12740440, PubMed:14500341, PubMed:9020151). From Homo sapiens (Human).
   2689..2706    +  misc_feature   MCS (fragment): multiple cloning site
   2718..2802    +  CDS            large T antigen (fragment): large T antigen from SV40 (simian virus 40)
   2825..2946    +  polyA_signal   SV40 poly(A) signal: SV40 polyadenylation signal
   2980..3408    -  rep_origin     f1 ori (sequence partly withheld): f1 bacteriophage origin of replication; arrow indicates direction of (+) strand synthesis
   3435..3539    +  promoter       AmpR promoter: bla
   3541..3898    +  promoter       SV40 promoter: SV40 enhancer and early promoter
   3933..4727    +  CDS            NeoR/KanR: aminoglycoside phosphotransferase from Tn5; aph(3')-II (or nptII); confers resistance to neomycin, kanamycin, and G418 (Geneticin®)
   4748..4900    +  CDS            ble (fragment): BLE_KLEPN - Experimental evidence at protein level: Swiss-Prot protein existence level 1. Binding protein with a strong affinity to the bleomycin family of antibiotics. Binds to CL990; an antimitotic-antibiotic compound. From Klebsiella pneumoniae.
   4959..5006    +  polyA_signal   HSV TK poly(A) signal: herpes simplex virus thymidine kinase polyadenylation signal (Cole and Stacy, 1985)
   5097..5113    -  polyA_signal   bGH poly(A) signal (fragment): bovine growth hormone polyadenylation signal
   5335..5923    +  rep_origin     ori: high-copy-number ColE1/pMB1/pBR322/pUC origin of replication
