[The description below was written by a language model from this plasmid's Addgene catalogue record and pLannotate feature annotations shown in this document.]
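Description:
pmApple-EGFP-HRas is a 6,037 bp mammalian expression plasmid built on a Clontech C3-type fluorescent protein backbone. It is propagated in E. coli through a high-copy ColE1/pUC-type origin and also carries an f1 phage origin. A single NeoR/KanR gene (Tn5 aminoglycoside phosphotransferase) does double duty. A bacterial bla-type promoter drives it for kanamycin selection in bacteria. The SV40 enhancer/early promoter, paired with an HSV TK polyadenylation signal, drives it in mammalian cells, allowing G418 selection of stable transfectants. Short annotated fragments of ble, SV40 large T antigen and a bGH poly(A) signal appear to be backbone remnants or partial annotation matches rather than functional elements.

The expression cassette uses the human cytomegalovirus immediate early enhancer and promoter to drive one tandem arrangement of coding sequences, terminated by the SV40 poly(A) signal. In order, these are the red fluorescent protein mApple, a short linker derived from multiple cloning site sequence, the green fluorescent protein EGFP, and human HRas. Both fluorophores sit N-terminal to the small GTPase. This leaves the C-terminus of HRas free, which is the region known to carry the lipid-modification signals responsible for its membrane anchoring. The product is therefore a membrane-associated protein in which red and green labels are linked in a fixed one-to-one ratio.

The associated publication concerns two-color spatial cumulant analysis for detecting heteromeric interactions between membrane proteins. This suggests the construct may serve as a dual-labelled membrane reference in which the two colors always co-occur, although the record itself states only mammalian expression of the doubly tagged HRas. Part of the plasmid was derived from a construct made in another laboratory.
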