Addgene plasmid #133854: pmApple-EGFP-HRas
Purpose: Mammalian expression of HRas N-terminally tagged with mApple and EGFP
Depositing lab: Dave Piston. Depositing organization: Washington University in Saint Louis. Publication: Two-Color Spatial Cumulant Analysis Detects Heteromeric Interactions between Membrane Proteins. Foust DJ, Godin AG, Ustione A, Wiseman PW, Piston DW. Biophys J. 2019 Nov 5;117(9):1764-1777. doi: 10.1016/j.bpj.2019.09.028. Epub 2019 Sep 28. PubMed 31606123.
Backbone
  Vector backbone: C3
  Backbone manufacturer: Clontech
  Total vector size (bp): 6037
  Vector type: Mammalian Expression
  Selectable markers: Neomycin (select with G418)
Growth in bacteria
  Bacterial resistance: Kanamycin, 50 μg/mL
  Growth temperature: 37°C
  Growth strain: DH5alpha
  Copy number: Unknown
Gene/Insert
  Gene/Insert name: HRas (alt name: H-Ras)
  Species: H. sapiens (human)
  Entrez Gene: HRAS (a.k.a. C-BAS/HAS, C-H-RAS, C-HA-RAS1, CTLO, H-RASIDX, HAMSV, HRAS1, RASH1, p21ras)
  Tag / fusion protein: mApple (N terminal on insert); EGFP (N terminal on insert)
Resource information
  A portion of this plasmid was derived from a plasmid made by: Anne Kenworthy
Terms and licenses: Academic/Nonprofit Terms; Industry Terms: Not Available to Industry
How to cite: pmApple-EGFP-HRas was a gift from Dave Piston (Addgene plasmid # 133854 ; http://n2t.net/addgene:133854 ; RRID:Addgene_133854)
